>Addgene plasmid #120537 | pSV40_HA-mPACT | depositor full sequence | sequence record 229068 | pSV40_HA-mPACT sequence 3756 bps
AGATCTGCGCAGCACCATGGCCTGAAATAACCTCTGAAAGAGGAACTTGGTTAGGTACCTTCTGAGGCGG
AAAGAACCAGCTGTGGAATGTGTGTCAGTTAGGGTGTGGAAAGTCCCCAGGCTCCCCAGCAGGCAGAAGT
ATGCAAAGCATGCATCTCAATTAGTCAGCAACCAGGTGTGGAAAGTCCCCAGGCTCCCCAGCAGGCAGAA
GTATGCAAAGCATGCATCTCAATTAGTCAGCAACCATAGTCCCGCCCCTAACTCCGCCCATCCCGCCCCT
AACTCCGCCCAGTTCCGCCCATTCTCCGCCCCATGGCTGACTAATTTTTTTTATTTATGCAGAGGCCGAG
GCCGCCTCGGCCTCTGAGCTATTCCAGAAGTAGTGAGGAGGCTTTTTTGGAGGCCTAGGCTTTTGCAAAA
AGCTTGATTCTTCTGACACAACAGTCTCGAACTTAAGCTGCAGAAGTTGGTCGTGAGGCACTGGGCAGGT
AAGTATCAAGGTTACAAGACAGGTTTAAGGAGACCAATAGAAACTGGGCTTGTCGAGACAGAGAAGACTC
TTGCGTTTCTGATAGGCACCTATTGGTCTTACTGACATCCACTTTGCCTTTCTCTCCACAGGTGTCCACT
CCCAGTTCAATTACAGCTCTTAAGGCTAGAGTACTTAATACGACTCACTATAGGCTAGCGCTACCGGTAT
GTACCCATACGACGTCCCAGACTACGCTACGCGTACGGAATTCGTCGACTCCCATAGCAGGCATCGTGCC
GAGGCCCCGCCGCTGCAGCGCGAGGACAGCGGGACCTTCAGTTTGGGCAAGATGATAACAGCTAAGCCTG
GGAAAACACCGATTCAGGTATTGCACGAGTACGGCATGAAGACCAAGAACATTCCAGTTTATGAATGTGA
AAGATCCGATGTGCAAGTACACGTGCCCACTTTCACCTTCAGAGTAACCGTTGGTGACATAACTTGCACA
GGTGAAGGTACAAGTAAGAAGCTGGCGAAGCACAGAGCTGCGGAGGCCGCCATAAACATTTTGAAAGCCA
ATGCAAGTATTTGCTTTGCAGTTCCTGACCCCTTAATGCCTGATCCATCCAAACAGCCGAAGAACCAGCT
GAATCCAATTGGCTCATTACAGGAATTAGCAATTCACCATGGCTGGCGACTTCCTGAATATACCCTTTCC
CAGGAAGGAGGACCGGCTCATAAGAGGGAATACACCACGATCTGCAGGCTTGAATCATTCATGGAAACTG
GAAAGGGGGCATCAAAAAAACAAGCCAAGAGAAATGCTGCTGAGAAATTTCTCGCCAAGTTTAGTAATAT
TTCTCCAGAGAACCACATTTCTCTAACGAACGTGGTTGGACATTCCCTAGGATGCACTTGGCACTCCTTG
AGGAATTCCCCTGGTGAGAAGATCAACCTCCTGAAAAGGAGCCTCCTCAGTCTCCCGAACACAGACTACA
TCCAGCTGCTTAGTGAGATTGCCAGCGAGCAAGGCTTTAACATAACGTATTTGGATATAGAGGAGCTGAG
TGCCAACGGACAGTATCAGTGTCTCGCAGAGCTGTCCACCAGTCCTATCACCGTGTGTCACGGCTCAGGC
ATCTCCTGTGGCAATGCACAGAGTGACGCTGCTCACAATGCTCTGCAGTATTTAAAGATAATAGCAGAAA
GAAAGTAGCGGCCGCTTCGAGCAGACATGATAAGATACATTGATGAGTTTGGACAAACCACAACTAGAAT
GCAGTGAAAAAAATGCTTTATTTGTGAAATTTGTGATGCTATTGCTTTATTTGTAACCATTATAAGCTGC
AATAAACAAGTTAACAACAACAATTGCATTCATTTTATGTTTCAGGTTCAGGGGGAGGTGTGGGAGGTTT
TTTAAAGCAAGTAAAACCTCTACAAATGTGGTAAAATCGATAAGGATCCAGGTGGCACTTTTCGGGGAAA
TGTGCGCGGAACCCCTATTTGTTTATTTTTCTAAATACATTCAAATATGTATCCGCTCATGAGACAATAA
CCCTGATAAATGCTTCAATAATATTGAAAAAGGAAGAGTATGAGTATTCAACATTTCCGTGTCGCCCTTA
TTCCCTTTTTTGCGGCATTTTGCCTTCCTGTTTTTGCTCACCCAGAAACGCTGGTGAAAGTAAAAGATGC
TGAAGATCAGTTGGGTGCACGAGTGGGTTACATCGAACTGGATCTCAACAGCGGTAAGATCCTTGAGAGT
TTTCGCCCCGAAGAACGTTTTCCAATGATGAGCACTTTTAAAGTTCTGCTATGTGGCGCGGTATTATCCC
GTATTGACGCCGGGCAAGAGCAACTCGGTCGCCGCATACACTATTCTCAGAATGACTTGGTTGAGTACTC
ACCAGTCACAGAAAAGCATCTTACGGATGGCATGACAGTAAGAGAATTATGCAGTGCTGCCATAACCATG
AGTGATAACACTGCGGCCAACTTACTTCTGACAACGATCGGAGGACCGAAGGAGCTAACCGCTTTTTTGC
ACAACATGGGGGATCATGTAACTCGCCTTGATCGTTGGGAACCGGAGCTGAATGAAGCCATACCAAACGA
CGAGCGTGACACCACGATGCCTGTAGCAATGGCAACAACGTTGCGCAAACTATTAACTGGCGAACTACTT
ACTCTAGCTTCCCGGCAACAATTAATAGACTGGATGGAGGCGGATAAAGTTGCAGGACCACTTCTGCGCT
CGGCCCTTCCGGCTGGCTGGTTTATTGCTGATAAATCTGGAGCCGGTGAGCGTGGGTCTCGCGGTATCAT
TGCAGCACTGGGGCCAGATGGTAAGCCCTCCCGTATCGTAGTTATCTACACGACGGGGAGTCAGGCAACT
ATGGATGAACGAAATAGACAGATCGCTGAGATAGGTGCCTCACTGATTAAGCATTGGTAACTGTCAGACC
AAGTTTACTCATATATACTTTAGATTGATTTAAAACTTCATTTTTAATTTAAAAGGATCTAGGTGAAGAT
CCTTTTTGATAATCTCATGACCAAAATCCCTTAACGTGAGTTTTCGTTCCACTGAGCGTCAGACCCCGTA
GAAAAGATCAAAGGATCTTCTTGAGATCCTTTTTTTCTGCGCGTAATCTGCTGCTTGCAAACAAAAAAAC
CACCGCTACCAGCGGTGGTTTGTTTGCCGGATCAAGAGCTACCAACTCTTTTTCCGAAGGTAACTGGCTT
CAGCAGAGCGCAGATACCAAATACTGTTCTTCTAGTGTAGCCGTAGTTAGGCCACCACTTCAAGAACTCT
GTAGCACCGCCTACATACCTCGCTCTGCTAATCCTGTTACCAGTGGCTGCTGCCAGTGGCGATAAGTCGT
GTCTTACCGGGTTGGACTCAAGACGATAGTTACCGGATAAGGCGCAGCGGTCGGGCTGAACGGGGGGTTC
GTGCACACAGCCCAGCTTGGAGCGAACGACCTACACCGAACTGAGATACCTACAGCGTGAGCTATGAGAA
AGCGCCACGCTTCCCGAAGGGAGAAAGGCGGACAGGTATCCGGTAAGCGGCAGGGTCGGAACAGGAGAGC
GCACGAGGGAGCTTCCAGGGGGAAACGCCTGGTATCTTTATAGTCCTGTCGGGTTTCGCCACCTCTGACT
TGAGCGTCGATTTTTGTGATGCTCGTCAGGGGGGCGGAGCCTATGGAAAAACGCCAGCAACGCGGCCTTT
TTACGGTTCCTGGCCTTTTGCTGGCCTTTTGCTCACATGGCTCGAC
Features (pLannotate 1.2.2; 9 found; start..end, strand, type, name):
     62..419     +  promoter       SV40 promoter: SV40 enhancer and early promoter
    489..621     +  intron         chimeric intron: chimera between introns from human β-globin and immunoglobulin heavy chain genes
    666..684     +  promoter       T7 promoter: promoter for bacteriophage T7 RNA polymerase
    750..1685    +  CDS            Prkra: PRKRA_MOUSE - Also known as Rax. Experimental evidence at protein level: Swiss-Prot protein existence level 1. Required for siRNA production by DICER1 and for subsequent siRNA-mediated post-transcriptional gene silencing. Does not seem to be required for processing of pre-miRNA to miRNA by DICER1 (By similarity). Activates EIF2AK2/PKR in the absence of double-stranded RNA (dsRNA), leading to phosphorylation of EIF2S1/EFI2-alpha and inhibition of translation and induction of apoptosis. Promotes UBC9- p53/TP53 association and sumoylation and phosphorylation of p53/TP53 at 'Lys-386' at 'Ser-392'
   1711..1832    -  polyA_signal   SV40 poly(A) signal: SV40 polyadenylation signal
   1855..1923    -  CDS            large T antigen (fragment): large T antigen from SV40 (simian virus 40)
   1965..2069    +  promoter       AmpR promoter: bla
   2070..2930    +  CDS            AmpR: β-lactamase; bla; confers resistance to ampicillin, carbenicillin, and related antibiotics
   3101..3689    +  rep_origin     ori: high-copy-number ColE1/pMB1/pBR322/pUC origin of replication
