>Addgene plasmid #120537 | pSV40_HA-mPACT | addgene full sequence | sequence record 233981 | Addgene NGS Result
CGCCCATTCTCCGCCCCATGGCTGACTAATTTTTTTTATTTATGCAGAGGCCGAGGCCGCCTCGGCCTCT
GAGCTATTCCAGAAGTAGTGAGGAGGCTTTTTTGGAGGCCTAGGCTTTTGCAAAAAGCTTGATTCTTCTG
ACACAACAGTCTCGAACTTAAGCTGCAGAAGTTGGTCGTGAGGCACTGGGCAGGTAAGTATCAAGGTTAC
AAGACAGGTTTAAGGAGACCAATAGAAACTGGGCTTGTCGAGACAGAGAAGACTCTTGCGTTTCTGATAG
GCACCTATTGGTCTTACTGACATCCACTTTGCCTTTCTCTCCACAGGTGTCCACTCCCAGTTCAATTACA
GCTCTTAAGGCTAGAGTACTTAATACGACTCACTATAGGCTAGCGCTACCGGTATGTACCCATACGACGT
CCCAGACTACGCTACGCGTACGGAATTCGTCGACTCCCATAGCAGGCATCGTGCCGAGGCCCCGCCGCTG
CAGCGCGAGGACAGCGGGACCTTCAGTTTGGGCAAGATGATAACAGCTAAGCCTGGGAAAACACCGATTC
AGGTATTGCACGAGTACGGCATGAAGACCAAGAACATTCCAGTTTATGAATGTGAAAGATCTGATGTGCA
AGTACACGTGCCCACTTTCACCTTCAGAGTAACCGTTGGTGACATAACTTGCACAGGTGAAGGTACAAGT
AAGAAGCTGGCGAAGCACAGAGCTGCGGAGGCCGCCATAAACATTTTGAAAGCCAATGCAAGTATTTGCT
TTGCAGTTCCTGACCCCTTAATGCCTGATCCATCCAAACAGCCGAAGAACCAGCTGAATCCAATTGGCTC
ATTACAGGAATTAGCAATTCACCATGGCTGGCGACTTCCTGAATATACCCTTTCCCAGGAAGGAGGACCG
GCTCATAAGAGGGAATACACCACGATCTGCAGGCTTGAATCATTCATGGAAACTGGAAAGGGGGCATCAA
AAAAACAAGCCAAGAGAAATGCTGCTGAGAAATTTCTCGCCAAGTTTAGTAATATTTCTCCAGAGAACCA
CATTTCTCTAACGAACGTGGTTGGACATTCCCTAGGATGCACTTGGCACTCCTTGAGGAATTCCCCTGGT
GAGAAGATCAACCTCCTGAAAAGGAGCCTCCTCAGTCTCCCGAACACAGACTACATCCAGCTGCTTAGTG
AGATTGCCAGCGAGCAAGGCTTTAACATAACGTATTTGGATATAGAGGAGCTGAGTGCCAACGGACAGTA
TCAGTGTCTCGCAGAGCTGTCCACCAGTCCTATCACCGTGTGTCACGGCTCAGGCATCTCCTGTGGCAAT
GCACAGAGTGACGCTGCTCACAATGCTCTGCAGTATTTAAAGATAATAGCAGAAAGAAAGTAGCGGCCGC
TTCGAGCAGACATGATAAGATACATTGATGAGTTTGGACAAACCACAACTAGAATGCAGTGAAAAAAATG
CTTTATTTGTGAAATTTGTGATGCTATTGCTTTATTTGTAACCATTATAAGCTGCAATAAACAAGTTAAC
AACAACAATTGCATTCATTTTATGTTTCAGGTTCAGGGGGAGGTGTGGGAGGTTTTTTAAAGCAAGTAAA
ACCTCTACAAATGTGGTAAAATCGATAAGGATCCAGGTGGCACTTTTCGGGGAAATGTGCGCGGAACCCC
TATTTGTTTATTTTTCTAAATACATTCAAATATGTATCCGCTCATGAGACAATAACCCTGATAAATGCTT
CAATAATATTGAAAAAGGAAGAGTATGAGTATTCAACATTTCCGTGTCGCCCTTATTCCCTTTTTTGCGG
CATTTTGCCTTCCTGTTTTTGCTCACCCAGAAACGCTGGTGAAAGTAAAAGATGCTGAAGATCAGTTGGG
TGCACGAGTGGGTTACATCGAACTGGATCTCAACAGCGGTAAGATCCTTGAGAGTTTTCGCCCCGAAGAA
CGTTTTCCAATGATGAGCACTTTTAAAGTTCTGCTATGTGGCGCGGTATTATCCCGTATTGACGCCGGGC
AAGAGCAACTCGGTCGCCGCATACACTATTCTCAGAATGACTTGGTTGAGTACTCACCAGTCACAGAAAA
GCATCTTACGGATGGCATGACAGTAAGAGAATTATGCAGTGCTGCCATAACCATGAGTGATAACACTGCG
GCCAACTTACTTCTGACAACGATCGGAGGACCGAAGGAGCTAACCGCTTTTTTGCACAACATGGGGGATC
ATGTAACTCGCCTTGATCGTTGGGAACCGGAGCTGAATGAAGCCATACCAAACGACGAGCGTGACACCAC
GATGCCTGTAGCAATGGCAACAACGTTGCGCAAACTATTAACTGGCGAACTACTTACTCTAGCTTCCCGG
CAACAATTAATAGACTGGATGGAGGCGGATAAAGTTGCAGGACCACTTCTGCGCTCGGCCCTTCCGGCTG
GCTGGTTTATTGCTGATAAATCTGGAGCCGGTGAGCGTGGGTCTCGCGGTATCATTGCAGCACTGGGGCC
AGATGGTAAGCCCTCCCGTATCGTAGTTATCTACACGACGGGGAGTCAGGCAACTATGGATGAACGAAAT
AGACAGATCGCTGAGATAGGTGCCTCACTGATTAAGCATTGGTAACTGTCAGACCAAGTTTACTCATATA
TACTTTAGATTGATTTAAAACTTCATTTTTAATTTAAAAGGATCTAGGTGAAGATCCTTTTTGATAATCT
CATGACCAAAATCCCTTAACGTGAGTTTTCGTTCCACTGAGCGTCAGACCCCGTAGAAAAGATCAAAGGA
TCTTCTTGAGATCCTTTTTTTCTGCGCGTAATCTGCTGCTTGCAAACAAAAAAACCACCGCTACCAGCGG
TGGTTTGTTTGCCGGATCAAGAGCTACCAACTCTTTTTCCGAAGGTAACTGGCTTCAGCAGAGCGCAGAT
ACCAAATACTGTTCTTCTAGTGTAGCCGTAGTTAGGCCACCACTTCAAGAACTCTGTAGCACCGCCTACA
TACCTCGCTCTGCTAATCCTGTTACCAGTGGCTGCTGCCAGTGGCGATAAGTCGTGTCTTACCGGGTTGG
ACTCAAGACGATAGTTACCGGATAAGGCGCAGCGGTCGGGCTGAACGGGGGGTTCGTGCACACAGCCCAG
CTTGGAGCGAACGACCTACACCGAACTGAGATACCTACAGCGTGAGCTATGAGAAAGCGCCACGCTTCCC
GAAGGGAGAAAGGCGGACAGGTATCCGGTAAGCGGCAGGGTCGGAACAGGAGAGCGCACGAGGGAGCTTC
CAGGGGGAAACGCCTGGTATCTTTATAGTCCTGTCGGGTTTCGCCACCTCTGACTTGAGCGTCGATTTTT
GTGATGCTCGTCAGGGGGGCGGAGCCTATGGAAAAACGCCAGCAACGCGGCCTTTTTACGGTTCCTGGCC
TTTTGCTGGCCTTTTGCTCACATGGCTCGACAGATCTGCGCAGCACCATGGCCTGAAATAACCTCTGAAA
GAGGAACTTGGTTAGGTACCTTCTGAGGCGGAAAGAACCAGCTGTGGAATGTGTGTCAGTTAGGGTGTGG
AAAGTCCCCAGGCTCCCCAGCAGGCAGAAGTATGCAAAGCATGCATCTCAATTAGTCAGCAACCAGGTGT
GGAAAGTCCCCAGGCTCCCCAGCAGGCAGAAGTATGCAAAGCATGCATCTCAATTAGTCAGCAACCATAG
TCCCGCCCCTAACTCCGCCCATCCCGCCCCTAACTCCGCCCAGTTC
Features (pLannotate 1.2.2; 9 found; start..end, strand, type, name):
    194..326     +  intron         chimeric intron: chimera between introns from human β-globin and immunoglobulin heavy chain genes
    371..389     +  promoter       T7 promoter: promoter for bacteriophage T7 RNA polymerase
    455..1390    +  CDS            Prkra: PRKRA_MOUSE - Also known as Rax. Experimental evidence at protein level: Swiss-Prot protein existence level 1. Required for siRNA production by DICER1 and for subsequent siRNA-mediated post-transcriptional gene silencing. Does not seem to be required for processing of pre-miRNA to miRNA by DICER1 (By similarity). Activates EIF2AK2/PKR in the absence of double-stranded RNA (dsRNA), leading to phosphorylation of EIF2S1/EFI2-alpha and inhibition of translation and induction of apoptosis. Promotes UBC9- p53/TP53 association and sumoylation and phosphorylation of p53/TP53 at 'Lys-386' at 'Ser-392'
   1416..1537    -  polyA_signal   SV40 poly(A) signal: SV40 polyadenylation signal
   1560..1628    -  CDS            large T antigen (fragment): large T antigen from SV40 (simian virus 40)
   1670..1774    +  promoter       AmpR promoter: bla
   1775..2635    +  CDS            AmpR: β-lactamase; bla; confers resistance to ampicillin, carbenicillin, and related antibiotics
   2806..3394    +  rep_origin     ori: high-copy-number ColE1/pMB1/pBR322/pUC origin of replication
   3523..124     +  promoter       SV40 promoter (across the origin): SV40 enhancer and early promoter
