[The description below was written by a language model from this plasmid's Addgene catalogue record and pLannotate feature annotations shown in this document.]
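Description:
pSV40_HA-mPACT is a compact (about 3.8 kb) mammalian expression plasmid built on the pSV40_HA backbone and carrying the mouse PACT coding sequence (gene symbol Prkra, also known as RAX). It is propagated in E. coli as a high-copy plasmid through a ColE1/pUC-type origin and is selected with ampicillin via a β-lactamase gene driven by its own bla promoter. No mammalian selection marker is annotated, so the construct appears suited to transient transfection rather than stable line selection.

The expression cassette begins with the SV40 enhancer and early promoter, followed by a chimeric β-globin/immunoglobulin heavy chain intron, which generally improves processing and expression of the transcript. A T7 promoter sits just upstream of the coding region and could allow in vitro transcription. The Prkra open reading frame comes next, and the cassette ends with an SV40 polyadenylation signal, next to which a small remnant of SV40 large T antigen sequence is annotated, presumably carried along with the poly(A) fragment. The plasmid and backbone names imply an HA epitope tag on the protein, most likely N-terminal, but the tag is not annotated in either feature table, so its exact position is not confirmed by the record. The cloning sites are also unrecorded. The two sequence records (depositor and sequencing-derived) are the same length and show the same features in the same order, differing only in the numbering start point.

The stated purpose is protein expression. PACT is a double-stranded RNA-binding protein that partners with Dicer in siRNA production and can activate the kinase PKR. The plasmid would therefore fit studies of RNA interference or dsRNA-response pathways in cultured mammalian cells, with the HA tag available for detection or pull-down.
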