Addgene plasmid #120537: pSV40_HA-mPACT
Purpose: protein expression
Depositing lab: Petr Svoboda. Depositing organization: Institute of Molecular Genetics of the Czech Academy of Sciences.
Backbone
  Vector backbone: pSV40_HA
  Vector type: Mammalian Expression
Growth in bacteria
  Bacterial resistance: Ampicillin, 100 μg/mL
  Growth temperature: 37°C
  Growth strain: DH5alpha
  Copy number: High Copy
Gene/Insert
  Gene/Insert name: PACT
  Species: M. musculus (mouse)
  Entrez Gene: Prkra (a.k.a. RP23-468L22.1, AV120107, PRK, Pact, RAX, lear)
  Cloning method: Restriction Enzyme; 5′ cloning site Unknown (unknown if destroyed); 3′ cloning site Unknown (unknown if destroyed)
Terms and licenses: Academic/Nonprofit Terms; Industry Terms: Not Available to Industry
How to cite: pSV40_HA-mPACT was a gift from Petr Svoboda (Addgene plasmid # 120537 ; http://n2t.net/addgene:120537 ; RRID:Addgene_120537)
